>Addgene plasmid #236420 | pcDNA3.1 2xFLAG-2xSTREP-EMSY (human) | addgene full sequence | sequence record 473624 | Addgene NGS Result
TGCCTCAGCCTCCCGAGTTGTTGGGATTCCAGGCATGCATGACCAGGCTCAGCTAATTTTTGTTTTTTTG
GTAGAGACGGGGTTTCACCATATTGGCCAGGCTGGTCTCCAACTCCTAATCTCAGGTGATCTACCCACCT
TGGCCTCCCAAATTGCTGGGATTACAGGCGTGAACCACTGCTCCCTTCCCTGTCCTTCTGATTTTAAAAT
AACTATACCAGCAGGAGGACGTCCAGACACAGCATAGGCTACCTGGCCATGCCCAACCGGTGGGACATTT
GAGTTGCTTGCTTGGCACTGTCCTCTCATGCGTTGGGTCCACTCAGTAGATGCCTGTTGAATTGGGTACG
CGGCCAGCTTGGCTGTGGAATGTGTGTCAGTTAGGGTGTGGAAAGTCCCCAGGCTCCCCAGCAGGCAGAA
GTATGCAAAGCATGCATCTCAATTAGTCAGCAACCAGGTGTGGAAAGTCCCCAGGCTCCCCAGCAGGCAG
AAGTATGCAAAGCATGCATCTCAATTAGTCAGCAACCATAGTCCCGCCCCTAACTCCGCCCATCCCGCCC
CTAACTCCGCCCAGTTCCGCCCATTCTCCGCCCCATGGCTGACTAATTTTTTTTATTTATGCAGAGGCCG
AGGCCGCCTCGGCCTCTGAGCTATTCCAGAAGTAGTGAGGAGGCTTTTTTGGAGGCCTAGGCTTTTGCAA
AAAGCTCCCGGGAGCTTGTATATCCATTTTCGGATCTGATCAAGAGACAGGATGAGGATCGTTTCGCATG
ATTGAACAAGATGGATTGCACGCAGGTTCTCCGGCCGCTTGGGTGGAGAGGCTATTCGGCTATGACTGGG
CACAACAGACAATCGGCTGCTCTGATGCCGCCGTGTTCCGGCTGTCAGCGCAGGGGCGCCCGGTTCTTTT
TGTCAAGACCGACCTGTCCGGTGCCCTGAATGAACTGCAGGACGAGGCAGCGCGGCTATCGTGGCTGGCC
ACGACGGGCGTTCCTTGCGCAGCTGTGCTCGACGTTGTCACTGAAGCGGGAAGGGACTGGCTGCTATTGG
GCGAAGTGCCGGGGCAGGATCTCCTGTCATCTCACCTTGCTCCTGCCGAGAAAGTATCCATCATGGCTGA
TGCAATGCGGCGGCTGCATACGCTTGATCCGGCTACCTGCCCATTCGACCACCAAGCGAAACATCGCATC
GAGCGAGCACGTACTCGGATGGAAGCCGGTCTTGTCGATCAGGATGATCTGGACGAAGAGCATCAGGGGC
TCGCGCCAGCCGAACTGTTCGCCAGGCTCAAGGCGCGCATGCCCGACGGCGAGGATCTCGTCGTGACCCA
TGGCGATGCCTGCTTGCCGAATATCATGGTGGAAAATGGCCGCTTTTCTGGATTCATCGACTGTGGCCGG
CTGGGTGTGGCCGACCGCTATCAGGACATAGCGTTGGCTACCCGTGATATTGCTGAAGAGCTTGGCGGCG
AATGGGCTGACCGCTTCCTCGTGCTTTACGGTATCGCCGCTCCCGATTCGCAGCGCATCGCCTTCTATCG
CCTTCTTGACGAGTTCTTCTGAGCGGGACTCTGGGGTTCGAAATGACCGACCAAGCGACGCCCAACCTGC
CATCACGAGATTTCGATTCCACCGCCGCCTTCTATGAAAGGTTGGGCTTCGGAATCGTTTTCCGGGACGC
CGGCTGGATGATCCTCCAGCGCGGGGATCTCATGCTGGAGTTCTTCGCCCACCCCAACTTGTTTATTGCA
GCTTATAATGGTTACAAATAAAGCAATAGCATCACAAATTTCACAAATAAAGCATTTTTTTCACTGCATT
CTAGTTGTGGTTTGTCCAAACTCATCAATGTATCTTATCATGTCTGTATACCGTCGACCTCTAGCTAGAG
CTTGGCGTAATCATGGTCATAGCTGTTTCCTGTGTGAAATTGTTATCCGCTCACAATTCCACACAACATA
CGAGCCGGAAGCATAAAGTGTAAAGCCTGGGGTGCCTAATGAGTGAGCTAACTCACATTAATTGCGTTGC
GCTCACTGCCCGCTTTCCAGTCGGGAAACCTGTCGTGCCAGCTGCATTAATGAATCGGCCAACGCGCGGG
GAGAGGCGGTTTGCGTATTGGGCGCTCTTCCGCTTCCTCGCTCACTGACTCGCTGCGCTCGGTCGTTCGG
CTGCGGCGAGCGGTATCAGCTCACTCAAAGGCGGTAATACGGTTATCCACAGAATCAGGGGATAACGCAG
GAAAGAACATGTGAGCAAAAGGCCAGCAAAAGGCCAGGAACCGTAAAAAGGCCGCGTTGCTGGCGTTTTT
CCATAGGCTCCGCCCCCCTGACGAGCATCACAAAAATCGACGCTCAAGTCAGAGGTGGCGAAACCCGACA
GGACTATAAAGATACCAGGCGTTTCCCCCTGGAAGCTCCCTCGTGCGCTCTCCTGTTCCGACCCTGCCGC
TTACCGGATACCTGTCCGCCTTTCTCCCTTCGGGAAGCGTGGCGCTTTCTCATAGCTCACGCTGTAGGTA
TCTCAGTTCGGTGTAGGTCGTTCGCTCCAAGCTGGGCTGTGTGCACGAACCCCCCGTTCAGCCCGACCGC
TGCGCCTTATCCGGTAACTATCGTCTTGAGTCCAACCCGGTAAGACATGACTTATCGCCACTGGCAGCAG
CCACTGGTAACAGGATTAGCAGAGCGAGGTATGTAGGCGGTGCTACAGAGTTCTTGAAGTGGTGGCCTAA
CTACGGCTACACTAGAAGAACAGTATTTGGTATCTGCGCTCTGCTGAAGCCAGTTACCTTCGGAAAAAGA
GTTGGTAGCTCTTGATCCGGCAAACAAACCACCGCTGGTAGCGGTGGTTTTTTTGTTTGCAAGCAGCAGA
TTACGCGCAGAAAAAAAGGATCTCAAGAAGATCCTTTGATCTTTTCTACGGGGTCTGACGCTCAGTGGAA
CGAAAACTCACGTTAAGGGATTTTGGTCATGAGATTATCAAAAAGGATCTTCACCTAGATCCTTTTAAAT
TAAAAATGAAGTTTTAAATCAATCTAAAGTATATATGAGTAAACTTGGTCTGACAGTTACCAATGCTTAA
TCAGTGAGGCACCTATCTCAGCGATCTGTCTATTTCGTTCATCCATAGTTGCCTGACTCCCCGTCGTGTA
GATAACTACGATACGGGAGGGCTTACCATCTGGCCCCAGTGCTGCAATGATACCGCGAGACCCACGCTCA
CCGGCTCCAGATTTATCAGCAATAAACCAGCCAGCCGGAAGGGCCGAGCGCAGAAGTGGTCCTGCAACTT
TATCCGCCTCCATCCAGTCTATTAATTGTTGCCGGGAAGCTAGAGTAAGTAGTTCGCCAGTTAATAGTTT
GCGCAACGTTGTTGCCATTGCTACAGGCATCGTGGTGTCACGCTCGTCGTTTGGTATGGCTTCATTCAGC
TCCGGTTCCCAACGATCAAGGCGAGTTACATGATCCCCCATGTTGTGCAAAAAAGCGGTTAGCTCCTTCG
GTCCTCCGATCGTTGTCAGAAGTAAGTTGGCCGCAGTGTTATCACTCATGGTTATGGCAGCACTGCATAA
TTCTCTTACTGTCATGCCATCCGTAAGATGCTTTTCTGTGACTGGTGAGTACTCAACCAAGTCATTCTGA
GAATAGTGTATGCGGCGACCGAGTTGCTCTTGCCCGGCGTCAATACGGGATAATACCGCGCCACATAGCA
GAACTTTAAAAGTGCTCATCATTGGAAAACGTTCTTCGGGGCGAAAACTCTCAAGGATCTTACCGCTGTT
GAGATCCAGTTCGATGTAACCCACTCGTGCACCCAACTGATCTTCAGCATCTTTTACTTTCACCAGCGTT
TCTGGGTGAGCAAAAACAGGAAGGCAAAATGCCGCAAAAAAGGGAATAAGGGCGACACGGAAATGTTGAA
TACTCATACTCTTCCTTTTTCAATATTATTGAAGCATTTATCAGGGTTATTGTCTCATGAGCGGATACAT
ATTTGAATGTATTTAGAAAAATAAACAAATAGGGGTTCCGCGCACATTTCCCCGAAAAGTGCCACCTG
[124 nt withheld, positions 4059-4182]
C
[91 nt withheld, positions 4184-4274]
A
[49 nt withheld, positions 4276-4324]
CCTTTGACGTTGGAGTCCACGTTCTTT
[37 nt withheld, positions 4352-4388]
ACCCTATCTCGGTCTATTCTTTTGATTTATAAGGGATTTTGCCGATTTCGGCCTATTGGTTAAAAAATGA
GCTGATTTAACAAAAATTTAACGCGAATTTTAACAAAATATTAACGCTTACAATTTCCATTCGCCATTCA
GGCTGCGCAACTGTTGGGAAGGGCGATCGGTGCGGGCCTCTTCGCTATTACGCCAGCTGGCGAAAGGGGG
ATGTGCTGCAAGGCGATTAAGTTGGGTAACGCCAGGGTTTTCCCAGTCACGACGTTGTAAAACGACGGCC
AGTGCCAAGCTGATCTATACATTGAATCAATATTGGCAATTAGCCATATTAGTCATTGGTTATATAGCAT
AAATCAATATTGGCTATTGGCCATTGCATACGTTGTATCTATATCATAATATGTACATTTATATTGGCTC
ATGTCCAATATGACCGCCATGTTGACATTGATTATTGACTAGTTATTAATAGTAATCAATTACGGGGTCA
TTAGTTCATAGCCCATATATGGAGTTCCGCGTTACATAACTTACGGTAAATGGCCCGCCTGGCTGACCGC
CCAACGACCCCCGCCCATTGACGTCAATAATGACGTATGTTCCCATAGTAACGCCAATAGGGACTTTCCA
TTGACGTCAATGGGTGGAGTATTTACGGTAAACTGCCCACTTGGCAGTACATCAAGTGTATCATATGCCA
AGTCCGCCCCCTATTGACGTCAATGACGGTAAATGGCCCGCCTGGCATTATGCCCAGTACATGACCTTAC
GGGACTTTCCTACTTGGCAGTACATCTACGTATTAGTCATCGCTATTACCATGGTGATGCGGTTTTGGCA
GTACACCAATGGGCGTGGATAGCGGTTTGACTCACGGGGATTTCCAAGTCTCCACCCCATTGACGTCAAT
GGGAGTTTGTTTTGGCACCAAAATCAACGGGACTTTCCAAAATGTCGTAATAACCCCGCCCCGTTGACGC
AAATGGGCGGTAGGCGTGTACGGTGGGAGGTCTATATAAGCAGAGCTCGTTTAGTGAACCGTCAGAATTT
TGTAATACGACTCACTATAGGGCGGCCGGGAATTCGTCGACTGGATCCGGTACCGAGGAGATCTGCCGCC
GCGATCGCCATGCCTGTTGTGTGGCCAACCCTTCTGGATCTCAGCAGGGATGAATGCAAAAGAATTCTTC
GAAAATTGGAATTGGAGGCATATGCTGGAGTTATCAGTGCACTTCGGGCACAGGGGGATCTCACCAAGGA
AAAGAAAGATCTTCTTGGAGAACTATCAAAAGTTCTTAGCATCTCAACAGAACGCCACCGTGCTGAAGTT
CGGAGAGCAGTAAACGATGAACGGTTAACAACAATTGCACATAATATGTCTGGACCTAATAGCTCTTCAG
AATGGTCCATTGAAGGTCGTCGATTGGTACCACTGATGCCCCGGCTCGTTCCCCAAACCGCCTTTACTGT
AACAGCTAATGCTGTTGCTAATGCAGCTATCCAGCATAATGCATCTCTTCCAGTGCCTGCAGAAACAGGA
AGCAAGGAAGTAGTGGTTTGCTATTCCTACACAAGTACCACGTCAACCCCAACCTCTACCCCTGTTCCAA
GTGGCAGCATAGCAACGGTTAAGTCTCCAAGACCTGCCAGTCCTGCCTCCAATGTAGTTGTCTTGCCAAG
TGGAAGTACTGTTTATGTCAAAAGTGTAAGCTGTTCAGATGAAGATGAAAAACCCAGAAAACGAAGGCGA
ACAAACTCTTCCAGCTCCTCTCCTGTTGTTCTAAAGGAAGTTCCAAAGGCCGTTGTTCCAGTCTCAAAGA
CGATCACTGTGCCTGTGAGTGGTAGTCCCAAGATGAGCAACATCATGCAGAGCATTGCCAACTCCTTACC
ACCCCACATGTCTCCTGTAAAAATAACCTTCACTAAACCATCAACACAGACAACAAACACAACAACACAG
AAGGTTATTATAGTCACCACATCACCAAGCTCAACCTTCGTGCCCAACATTCTCTCCAAATCCCATAACT
ATGCAGCAGTCACTAAGCTTGTACCAACGTCAGTCATTGCTTCTACAACCCAGAAGCCACCAGTTGTTAT
AACTGCTTCACAGTCCTCTCTGGTCAGTAATAGCAGCAGTGGCAGCAGCAGTTCTACACCATCACCTATT
CCTAATACAGTTGCAGTAACAGCTGTGGTGTCCTCTACACCATCTGTGGTCATGTCAACAGTAGCACAAG
GTGTATCTACATCAGCAATCAAAATGGCATCAACCAGACTTCCTTCCCCCAAAAGCTTAGTGAGTGCCCC
AACTCAGATTCTTGCACAGTTCCCTAAACAACATCAACAGTCTCCTAAGCAGCAGTTATATCAAGTGCAA
CAGCAGACACAGCAACAAGTGGCCCAGCCTTCTCCAGTATCTCATCAGCAACAGCCTCAGCAGTCTCCTT
TGCCACCTGGTATTAAACCTACCATCCAAATCAAACAGGAGTCAGGTGTTAAAATCATCACACAACAGGT
TCAACCAAGTAAAATCTTACCCAAACCAGTGACAGCAACTCTACCCACCAGTAGCAATTCCCCTATTATG
GTGGTTAGCAGTAATGGTGCAATTATGACAACTAAACTGGTAACCACTCCTACTGGCACACAAGCAACCT
ATACCCGGCCAACAGTGAGCCCATCCATTGGTCGGATGGCTGCAACCCCTGGAGCTGCAACCTATGTGAA
AACTACGAGTGGTAGCATCATTACAGTAGTACCCAAATCATTAGCTACCTTGGGGGGCAAGATAATTAGC
AGTAATATAGTTTCTGGAACGACTACCAAAATCACTACAATCCCAATGACTTCCAAGCCCAACGTGATTG
TTGTACAAAAGACTACAGGAAAAGGAACGACCATTCAAGGCCTCCCGGGCAAAAATGTTGTCACAACGTT
GCTAAATGCTGGAGGAGAAAAGACTATTCAGACAGTGCCAACAGGAGCAAAGCCAGCTATCCTTACTGCT
ACAAGACCCATCACCAAAATGATTGTAACGCAGCCAAAAGGAATAGGTTCTACAGTTCAACCAGCAGCTA
AAATCATCCCAACAAAAATTGTTTATGGGCAGCAAGGGAAAACGCAGGTTCTTATTAAACCCAAACCAGT
GACTTTTCAAGCGACAGTTGTTAGTGAACAAACAAGACAGCTAGTAACAGAAACATTACAGCAAGCATCC
AGGGTAGCAGAGGCTGGTAATTCATCTATTCAGGAAGGAAAAGAAGAACCACAGAATTATACAGATAGTA
GTTCCTCTTCTACAGAGTCCTCCCAGAGTTCCCAAGATTCCCAGCCTGTAGTTCATGTAATTGCTTCCCG
GCGTCAGGATTGGTCAGAACATGAGATTGCAATGGAGACTAGCCCTACCATAATTTATCAGGATGTATCC
AGTGAATCACAATCAGCTACTTCAACAATCAAAGCTCTGTTAGAACTCCAACAGACAACAGTAAAGGAAA
AATTGGAATCTAAACCAAGACAACCCACTATTGACCTGAGTCAAATGGCAGTGCCTATTCAGATGACCCA
GGAAAAGAGACATTCTCCTGAGAGTCCATCAATTGCTGTGGTAGAGTCAGAACTAGTAGCTGAATACATC
ACTACTGAACGCACTGATGAGGGGACAGAGGTTGCTTTTCCCCTTCTAGTCAGCCATCGCTCCCAGCCCC
AACAGCCTTCCCAGCCCCAGCGGACCCTGCTCCAGCATGTGGCTCAGTCACAGACCGCAACACAGACTTC
GGTGGTGGTGAAGTCCATCCCAGCATCTTCCCCTGGAGCAATCACCCACATTATGCAGCAGGCATTAAGC
AGTCACACTGCTTTTACCAAACACAGCGAGGAACTTGGAACTGAGGAGGGCGAGGTTGAAGAGATGGACA
CTTTAGACCCTCAGACAGGTCTGTTTTACCGATCTGCCCTGACTCAGTCACAGTCAGCTAAACAGCAGAA
ACTTAGCCAGCCCCCGCTGGAACAGACTCAGCTGCAAGTGAAAACTCTGCAGTGCTTCCAGACTAAACAG
AAGCAGACCATCCACCTGCAGGCAGACCAGCTCCAGCACAAACTCCCGCAAATGCCCCAGCTTTCCATCA
GGCATCAAAAACTCACCCCTCTCCAGCAAGAACAAGCACAGCCCAAGCCAGATGTACAGCACACACAGCA
TCCCATGGTGGCCAAAGACAGGCAGCTTCCTACCTTAATGGCACAGCCCCCGCAAACTGTAGTACAGGTG
CTTGCAGTGAAAACCACGCAGCAGCTCCCTAAACTGCAGCAGGCTCCGAACCAACCAAAAATCTACGTGC
AACCCCAAACCCCCCAGAGCCAAATGTCGCTCCCAGCTTCTTCAGAGAAACAGACGGCAAGCCAGGTGGA
GCAGCCAATTATAACCCAAGGATCCTCTGTTACAAAGATAACTTTTGAGGGGCGCCAGCCTCCCACAGTT
ACAAAGATAACTGGTGGCAGTTCTGTGCCTAAGCTGACATCACCAGTTACAAGCATATCTCCCATTCAGG
CCTCTGAGAAGACAGCAGTGTCTGACATTTTGAAAATGTCTTTGATGGAAGCTCAGATTGATACAAATGT
AGAACATATGATAGTGGATCCCCCAAAGAAGGCTCTTGCCACTAGCATGCTCACTGGTGAAGCAGGATCA
TTACCCTCCACCCACATGGTGGTGGCAGGGATGGCGAATTCCACTCCCCAGCAACAGAAATGTAGAGAGT
CCTGTTCGAGTCCATCCACTGTTGGCTCTTCCCTAACGACAAGGAAAATTGATCCACCAGCAGTGCCTGC
GACAGGCCAGTTCATGCGTATTCAGAATGTAGGCCAAAAGAAAGCTGAAGAGAGTCCAGCAGAAATTATC
ATCCAGGCTATTCCTCAGTATGCTATTCCTTGTCACTCCAGCTCCAATGTGGTGGTGGAGCCCAGTGGGC
TTCTTGAGCTAAACAACTTCACTAGTCAACAGCTGGATGATGAGGAGACAGCAATGGAGCAGGACATAGA
CAGTAGCACGGAGGATGGAACTGAACCCAGCCCTTCTCAGAGCTCTGCTGAACGGTCCACGCGTGACTAC
AAGGACGACGATGACAAGGTACCAGGATCTATGGATTATAAAGATGATGATGATAAAGGGTCGGCCGCCA
GCTGGAGCCACCCTCAGTTCGAGAAGGGAGGAGGAAGCGGCGGAGGCAGCGGAGGAGGAAGCTGGAGCCA
CCCGCAGTTCGAGAAAGGATAAACGCGGCCGCTCGAGATGGAGAGCGACGAGAGCGGCCTGCCCGCCATG
GAGATCGAGTGCCGCATCACCGGCACCCTGAACGGCGTGGAGTTCGAGCTGGTGGGCGGCGGAGAGGGCA
CCCCCGAGCAGGGCCGCATGACCAACAAGATGAAGAGCACCAAAGGCGCCCTGACCTTCAGCCCCTACCT
GCTGAGCCACGTGATGGGCTACGGCTTCTACCACTTCGGCACCTACCCCAGCGGCTACGAGAACCCCTTC
CTGCACGCCATCAACAACGGCGGCTACACCAACACCCGCATCGAGAAGTACGAGGACGGCGGCGTGCTGC
ACGTGAGCTTCAGCTACCGCTACGAGGCCGGCCGCGTGATCGGCGACTTCAAGGTGATGGGCACCGGCTT
CCCCGAGGACAGCGTGATCTTCACCGACAAGATCATCCGCAGCAACGCCACCGTGGAGCACCTGCACCCC
ATGGGCGATAACGATCTGGATGGCAGCTTCACCCGCACCTTCAGCCTGCGCGACGGCGGCTACTACAGCT
CCGTGGTGGACAGCCACATGCACTTCAAGAGCGCCATCCACCCCAGCATCCTGCAGAACGGGGGCCCCAT
GTTCGCCTTCCGCCGCGTGGAGGAGGATCACAGCAACACCGAGCTGGGCATCGTGGAGTACCAGCACGCC
TTCAAGACCCCGGATGCAGATGCCGGTGAAGAAAGAGTTTAAACGGCCGGCCGCGGTCATAGCTGTTTCC
TGAACAGATCCCGGGTGGCATCCCTGTGACCCCTCCCCAGTGCCTCTCCTGGCCCTGGAAGTTGCCACTC
CAGTGCCCACCAGCCTTGTCCTAATAAAATTAAGTTGCATCATTTTGTCTGACTAGGTGTCCTTCTATAA
TATTATGGGGTGGAGGGGGGTGGTATGGAGCAAGGGGCAAGTTGGGAAGACAACCTGTAGGGCCTGCGGG
GTCTATTGGGAACCAAGCTGGAGTGCAGTGGCACAATCTTGGCTCACTGCAATCTCCGCCTCCTGGGTTC
AAGCGATTCTCC
Features (pLannotate 1.2.2; 21 found; start..end, strand, type, name):
    372..701     +  promoter       SV40 promoter: SV40 enhancer and early promoter
    768..1559    +  CDS            neo: KKA2_KLEPN - Also known as kan, nptII. Experimental evidence at protein level: Swiss-Prot protein existence level 1. Resistance to kanamycin, neomycin, paromomycin, ribostamycin, butirosin and gentamicin B. From Klebsiella pneumoniae.
   1583..1741    +  CDS            ble (fragment): BLE_KLEPN - Experimental evidence at protein level: Swiss-Prot protein existence level 1. Binding protein with a strong affinity to the bleomycin family of antibiotics. Binds to CL990; an antimitotic-antibiotic compound. From Klebsiella pneumoniae.
   1736..1857    +  polyA_signal   SV40 poly(A) signal: SV40 polyadenylation signal
   1928..1950    -  protein_bind   lac operator (fragment): The lac repressor binds to the lac operator to inhibit transcription in E. coli. This inhibition can be relieved by adding lactose or isopropyl-β-D-thiogalactopyranoside (IPTG). lac repressor encoded by lacI
   1954..1984    -  promoter       lac promoter: promoter for the E. coli lac operon
   1999..2020    -  protein_bind   CAP binding site: CAP binding activates transcription in the presence of cAMP. E. coli catabolite activator protein
   2033..2125    -  CDS            lacI (fragment): lac repressor; lacI; The lac repressor binds to the lac operator to inhibit transcription in E. coli. This inhibition can be relieved by adding lactose or isopropyl-β-D-thiogalactopyranoside (IPTG).
   2308..2896    -  rep_origin     ori: high-copy-number ColE1/pMB1/pBR322/pUC origin of replication
   3067..3927    -  CDS            AmpR: β-lactamase; bla; confers resistance to ampicillin, carbenicillin, and related antibiotics
   3928..4032    -  promoter       AmpR promoter: bla
   4059..4487    +  rep_origin     f1 ori (sequence partly withheld): f1 bacteriophage origin of replication; arrow indicates direction of (+) strand synthesis
   4518..4672    -  CDS            lacZα (fragment): LacZα fragment of β-galactosidase; lacZ fragment
   4832..5211    +  enhancer       CMV enhancer: human cytomegalovirus immediate early enhancer
   5213..5412    +  promoter       CMV promoter: human cytomegalovirus (CMV) immediate early promoter
   5441..5459    +  promoter       T7 promoter: promoter for bacteriophage T7 RNA polymerase
   5518..9486    +  CDS            EMSY: EMSY_HUMAN - Also known as C11orf30. Experimental evidence at protein level: Swiss-Prot protein existence level 1. Regulator which is able to repress transcription, possibly via its interaction with a multiprotein chromatin remodeling complex that modifies the chromatin (PubMed:14651845). Its interaction with BRCA2 suggests that it may play a central role in the DNA repair function of BRCA2 (PubMed:14651845). Mediates ligand-dependent transcriptional activation by nuclear hormone receptors (PubMed:19131338). From Homo sapiens (Human).
   9496..9516    +  CDS            FLAG (fragment): FLAG® epitope tag, followed by an enterokinase cleavage site
   9631..9650    +  CDS            Strep-Tag II (fragment): peptide that binds Strep-Tactin®, an engineered form of streptavidin
   9676..10371   +  CDS            TurboGFP: TurboGFP is a basic (constitutively fluorescent) green fluorescent protein published in 2006, derived from Pontellina plumata. It is reported to be a rapidly-maturing dimer with moderate acid sensitivity.
  10421..343     +  polyA_signal   hGH poly(A) signal (across the origin): human growth hormone polyadenylation signal
