[The description below was written by a language model from this plasmid's Addgene catalogue record and pLannotate feature annotations shown in this document.]
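Description:
pcDNA3.1 2xFLAG-2xSTREP-EMSY (human) is a mammalian expression plasmid of about 10.7 kb intended for transient overexpression of human EMSY (also known as C11orf30), a BRCA2-interacting transcriptional regulator implicated in DNA repair. It is propagated in E. coli as a high-copy plasmid through a ColE1/pUC-type origin and selected with ampicillin via the bla gene. An f1 origin is also present, which allows single-stranded DNA production. For selection in mammalian cells, an SV40 enhancer/early promoter drives a neomycin phosphotransferase gene (G418 resistance) terminated by an SV40 polyadenylation signal. Short fragments of ble, lacI and lacZα, plus the lac promoter and operator, are annotated but appear to be backbone remnants.

The expression cassette uses the human CMV immediate-early enhancer and promoter, followed by a T7 promoter that can serve for in vitro transcription or sequencing, to drive the roughly 4 kb EMSY coding sequence. The name might suggest N-terminal tagging, but the sequence annotation places the detected FLAG and Strep-Tag II fragments downstream of EMSY, implying C-terminal tags. These tags support immunodetection and tandem or Strep-Tactin affinity purification of EMSY and its binding partners. The annotation also shows a TurboGFP coding sequence after the tags and an hGH polyadenylation signal. Neither is mentioned in the catalogue entry, and neither is typical of a standard pcDNA3.1 backbone. The record does not say whether TurboGFP is translated in frame with EMSY, so users should check the sequence before assuming a fluorescent fusion. The cloning sites are recorded as unknown. The associated work concerns EMSY's role in suppressing homologous recombination repair and the interferon response in lung cancer.
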