Addgene plasmid #236420: pcDNA3.1 2xFLAG-2xSTREP-EMSY (human)
Purpose: transient overexpression of EMSY in mammalian cells
Depositing lab: Michele Pagano. Depositing organization: NYU Grossman School of Medicine. Publication: EMSY inhibits homologous recombination repair and the interferon response, promoting lung cancer immune evasion. Marzio A, Kurz E, Sahni JM, Di Feo G, Puccini J, Jiang S, Hirsch CA, Arbini AA, Wu WL, Pass HI, Bar-Sagi D, Papagiannakopoulos T, Pagano M. Cell. 2022 Jan 6;185(1):169-183.e19. doi: 10.1016/j.cell.2021.12.005. Epub 2021 Dec 27. PubMed 34963055.
Backbone
  Vector backbone: pcDNA3.1
  Vector type: Mammalian Expression
Growth in bacteria
  Bacterial resistance: Ampicillin, 100 μg/mL
  Growth temperature: 37°C
  Growth strain: DH5alpha
  Copy number: High Copy
Gene/Insert
  Gene/Insert name: EMSY
  Species: H. sapiens (human)
  Entrez Gene: EMSY (a.k.a. C11orf30, GL002)
  Cloning method: Restriction Enzyme; 5′ cloning site Unknown (unknown if destroyed)
Terms and licenses: Academic/Nonprofit Terms; Industry Terms: Not Available to Industry
How to cite: pcDNA3.1 2xFLAG-2xSTREP-EMSY (human) was a gift from Michele Pagano (Addgene plasmid # 236420 ; http://n2t.net/addgene:236420 ; RRID:Addgene_236420)
